>Addgene plasmid #75475 | pCas9-VRER_2A_GFP | depositor full sequence | sequence record 142912 | pCas9-VRER_2A_GFP sequence 9271 bps
ATGGACAAGAAGTACTCCATTGGGCTCGATATCGGCACAAACAGCGTCGGCTGGGCCGTCATTACGGACG
AGTACAAGGTGCCGAGCAAAAAATTCAAAGTTCTGGGCAATACCGATCGCCACAGCATAAAGAAGAACCT
CATTGGCGCCCTCCTGTTCGACTCCGGGGAGACGGCCGAAGCCACGCGGCTCAAAAGAACAGCACGGCGC
AGATATACCCGCAGAAAGAATCGGATCTGCTACCTGCAGGAGATCTTTAGTAATGAGATGGCTAAGGTGG
ATGACTCTTTCTTCCATAGGCTGGAGGAGTCCTTTTTGGTGGAGGAGGATAAAAAGCACGAGCGCCACCC
AATCTTTGGCAATATCGTGGACGAGGTGGCGTACCATGAAAAGTACCCAACCATATATCATCTGAGGAAG
AAGCTTGTAGACAGTACTGATAAGGCTGACTTGCGGTTGATCTATCTCGCGCTGGCGCATATGATCAAAT
TTCGGGGACACTTCCTCATCGAGGGGGACCTGAACCCAGACAACAGCGATGTCGACAAACTCTTTATCCA
ACTGGTTCAGACTTACAATCAGCTTTTCGAAGAGAACCCGATCAACGCATCCGGAGTTGACGCCAAAGCA
ATCCTGAGCGCTAGGCTGTCCAAATCCCGGCGGCTCGAAAACCTCATCGCACAGCTCCCTGGGGAGAAGA
AGAACGGCCTGTTTGGTAATCTTATCGCCCTGTCACTCGGGCTGACCCCCAACTTTAAATCTAACTTCGA
CCTGGCCGAAGATGCCAAGCTTCAACTGAGCAAAGACACCTACGATGATGATCTCGACAATCTGCTGGCC
CAGATCGGCGACCAGTACGCAGACCTTTTTTTGGCGGCAAAGAACCTGTCAGACGCCATTCTGCTGAGTG
ATATTCTGCGAGTGAACACGGAGATCACCAAAGCTCCGCTGAGCGCTAGTATGATCAAGCGCTATGATGA
GCACCACCAAGACTTGACTTTGCTGAAGGCCCTTGTCAGACAGCAACTGCCTGAGAAGTACAAGGAAATT
TTCTTCGATCAGTCTAAAAATGGCTACGCCGGATACATTGACGGCGGAGCAAGCCAGGAGGAATTTTACA
AATTTATTAAGCCCATCTTGGAAAAAATGGACGGCACCGAGGAGCTGCTGGTAAAGCTTAACAGAGAAGA
TCTGTTGCGCAAACAGCGCACTTTCGACAATGGAAGCATCCCCCACCAGATTCACCTGGGCGAACTGCAC
GCTATCCTCAGGCGGCAAGAGGATTTCTACCCCTTTTTGAAAGATAACAGGGAAAAGATTGAGAAAATCC
TCACATTTCGGATACCCTACTATGTAGGCCCCCTCGCCCGGGGAAATTCCAGATTCGCGTGGATGACTCG
CAAATCAGAAGAGACCATCACTCCCTGGAACTTCGAGGAAGTCGTGGATAAGGGGGCCTCTGCCCAGTCC
TTCATCGAAAGGATGACTAACTTTGATAAAAATCTGCCTAACGAAAAGGTGCTTCCTAAACACTCTCTGC
TGTACGAGTACTTCACAGTTTATAACGAGCTCACCAAGGTCAAATACGTCACAGAAGGGATGAGAAAGCC
AGCATTCCTGTCTGGAGAGCAGAAGAAAGCTATCGTGGACCTCCTCTTCAAGACGAACCGGAAAGTTACC
GTGAAACAGCTCAAAGAAGACTATTTCAAAAAGATTGAATGTTTCGACTCTGTTGAAATCAGCGGAGTGG
AGGATCGCTTCAACGCATCCCTGGGAACGTATCACGATCTCCTGAAAATCATTAAAGACAAGGACTTCCT
GGACAATGAGGAGAACGAGGACATTCTTGAGGACATTGTCCTCACCCTTACGTTGTTTGAAGATAGGGAG
ATGATTGAAGAACGCTTGAAAACTTACGCTCATCTCTTCGACGACAAAGTCATGAAACAGCTCAAGAGGC
GCCGATATACAGGATGGGGGCGGCTGTCAAGAAAACTGATCAATGGGATCCGAGACAAGCAGAGTGGAAA
GACAATCCTGGATTTTCTTAAGTCCGATGGATTTGCCAACCGGAACTTCATGCAGTTGATCCATGATGAC
TCTCTCACCTTTAAGGAGGACATCCAGAAAGCACAAGTTTCTGGCCAGGGGGACAGTCTTCACGAGCACA
TCGCTAATCTTGCAGGTAGCCCAGCTATCAAAAAGGGAATACTGCAGACCGTTAAGGTCGTGGATGAACT
CGTCAAAGTAATGGGAAGGCATAAGCCCGAGAATATCGTTATCGAGATGGCCCGAGAGAACCAAACTACC
CAGAAGGGACAGAAGAACAGTAGGGAAAGGATGAAGAGGATTGAAGAGGGTATAAAAGAACTGGGGTCCC
AAATCCTTAAGGAACACCCAGTTGAAAACACCCAGCTTCAGAATGAGAAGCTCTACCTGTACTACCTGCA
GAACGGCAGGGACATGTACGTGGATCAGGAACTGGACATCAATCGGCTCTCCGACTACGACGTGGATCAT
ATCGTGCCCCAGTCTTTTCTCAAAGATGATTCTATTGATAATAAAGTGTTGACAAGATCCGATAAAAATA
GAGGGAAGAGTGATAACGTCCCCTCAGAAGAAGTTGTCAAGAAAATGAAAAATTATTGGCGGCAGCTGCT
GAACGCCAAACTGATCACACAACGGAAGTTCGATAATCTGACTAAGGCTGAACGAGGTGGCCTGTCTGAG
TTGGATAAAGCCGGCTTCATCAAAAGGCAGCTTGTTGAGACACGCCAGATCACCAAGCACGTGGCCCAAA
TTCTCGATTCACGCATGAACACCAAGTACGATGAAAATGACAAACTGATTCGAGAGGTGAAAGTTATTAC
TCTGAAGTCTAAGCTGGTCTCAGATTTCAGAAAGGACTTTCAGTTTTATAAGGTGAGAGAGATCAACAAT
TACCACCATGCGCATGATGCCTACCTGAATGCAGTGGTAGGCACTGCACTTATCAAAAAATATCCCAAGC
TTGAATCTGAATTTGTTTACGGAGACTATAAAGTGTACGATGTTAGGAAAATGATCGCAAAGTCTGAGCA
GGAAATAGGCAAGGCCACCGCTAAGTACTTCTTTTACAGCAATATTATGAATTTTTTCAAGACCGAGATT
ACACTGGCCAATGGAGAGATTCGGAAGCGACCACTTATCGAAACAAACGGAGAAACAGGAGAAATCGTGT
GGGACAAGGGTAGGGATTTCGCGACAGTCCGGAAGGTCCTGTCCATGCCGCAGGTGAACATCGTTAAAAA
GACCGAAGTACAGACCGGAGGCTTCTCCAAGGAAAGTATCCTCCCGAAAAGGAACAGCGACAAGCTGATC
GCACGCAAAAAAGATTGGGACCCCAAGAAATACGGCGGATTCGTTTCTCCTACAGTCGCTTACAGTGTAC
TGGTTGTGGCCAAAGTGGAGAAAGGGAAGTCTAAAAAACTCAAAAGCGTCAAGGAACTGCTGGGCATCAC
AATCATGGAGCGATCAAGCTTCGAAAAAAACCCCATCGACTTTCTCGAGGCGAAAGGATATAAAGAGGTC
AAAAAAGACCTCATCATTAAGCTTCCCAAGTACTCTCTCTTTGAGCTTGAAAACGGCCGGAAACGAATGC
TCGCTAGTGCGCGCGAGCTGCAGAAAGGTAACGAGCTGGCACTGCCCTCTAAATACGTTAATTTCTTGTA
TCTGGCCAGCCACTATGAAAAGCTCAAAGGGTCTCCCGAAGATAATGAGCAGAAGCAGCTGTTCGTGGAA
CAACACAAACACTACCTTGATGAGATCATCGAGCAAATAAGCGAATTCTCCAAAAGAGTGATCCTCGCCG
ACGCTAACCTCGATAAGGTGCTTTCTGCTTACAATAAGCACAGGGATAAGCCCATCAGGGAGCAGGCAGA
AAACATTATCCACTTGTTTACTCTGACCAACTTGGGCGCGCCTGCAGCCTTCAAGTACTTCGACACCACC
ATAGACAGAAAGGAGTACCGCTCTACAAAGGAGGTCCTGGACGCCACACTGATTCATCAGTCAATTACGG
GGCTCTATGAAACAAGAATCGACCTCTCTCAGCTCGGTGGAGACAGCAGGGCTGACCCCAAGAAGAAGAG
GAAGGTGAGGTCCGGCGGCGGAGAGGGCAGAGGAAGTCTTCTAACATGCGGTGACGTGGAGGAGAATCCC
GGCCCAATGGTGAGCAAGGGCGAGGAGCTGTTCACCGGGGTGGTGCCCATCCTGGTCGAGCTGGACGGCG
ACGTAAACGGCCACAAGTTCAGCGTGTCCGGCGAGGGCGAGGGCGATGCCACCTACGGCAAGCTGACCCT
GAAGTTCATCTGCACCACCGGCAAGCTGCCCGTGCCCTGGCCCACCCTCGTGACCACCCTGACCTACGGC
GTGCAGTGCTTCAGCCGCTACCCCGACCACATGAAGCAGCACGACTTCTTCAAGTCCGCCATGCCCGAAG
GCTACGTCCAGGAGCGCACCATCTTCTTCAAGGACGACGGCAACTACAAGACCCGCGCCGAGGTGAAGTT
CGAGGGCGACACCCTGGTGAACCGCATCGAGCTGAAGGGCATCGACTTCAAGGAGGACGGCAACATCCTG
GGGCACAAGCTGGAGTACAACTACAACAGCCACAACGTCTATATCATGGCCGACAAGCAGAAGAACGGCA
TCAAGGTGAACTTCAAGATCCGCCACAACATCGAGGACGGCAGCGTGCAGCTCGCCGACCACTACCAGCA
GAACACCCCCATCGGCGACGGCCCCGTGCTGCTGCCCGACAACCACTACCTGAGCACCCAGTCCGCCCTG
AGCAAAGACCCCAACGAGAAGCGCGATCACATGGTCCTGCTGGAGTTCGTGACCGCCGCCGGGATCACTC
TCGGCATGGACGAGCTGTACAAGTAACTGCAGCGCGGGGATCTCATGCTGGAGTTCTTCGCCCACCCCAA
CTTGTTTATTGCAGCTTATAATGGTTACAAATAAAGCAATAGCATCACAAATTTCACAAATAAAGCATTT
TTTTCACTGCATTCTAGTTGTGGTTTGTCCAAACTCATCAATGTATCTTATCATGTCTGTATACCGTCGA
CCTCTAGCTAGAGCTTGGCGTAATCATGGTCATAGCTGTTTCCTGTGTGAAATTGTTATCCGCTCACAAT
TCCACACAACATACGAGCCGGAAGCATAAAGTGTAAAGCCTAGGGTGCCTAATGAGTGAGCTAACTCACA
TTAATTGCGTTGCGCTCACTGCCCGCTTTCCAGTCGGGAAACCTGTCGTGCCAGCTGCATTAATGAATCG
GCCAACGCGCGGGGAGAGGCGGTTTGCGTATTGGGCGCTCTTCCGCTTCCTCGCTCACTGACTCGCTGCG
CTCGGTCGTTCGGCTGCGGCGAGCGGTATCAGCTCACTCAAAGGCGGTAATACGGTTATCCACAGAATCA
GGGGATAACGCAGGAAAGAACATGTGAGCAAAAGGCCAGCAAAAGGCCAGGAACCGTAAAAAGGCCGCGT
TGCTGGCGTTTTTCCATAGGCTCCGCCCCCCTGACGAGCATCACAAAAATCGACGCTCAAGTCAGAGGTG
GCGAAACCCGACAGGACTATAAAGATACCAGGCGTTTCCCCCTGGAAGCTCCCTCGTGCGCTCTCCTGTT
CCGACCCTGCCGCTTACCGGATACCTGTCCGCCTTTCTCCCTTCGGGAAGCGTGGCGCTTTCTCATAGCT
CACGCTGTAGGTATCTCAGTTCGGTGTAGGTCGTTCGCTCCAAGCTGGGCTGTGTGCACGAACCCCCCGT
TCAGCCCGACCGCTGCGCCTTATCCGGTAACTATCGTCTTGAGTCCAACCCGGTAAGACACGACTTATCG
CCACTGGCAGCAGCCACTGGTAACAGGATTAGCAGAGCGAGGTATGTAGGCGGTGCTACAGAGTTCTTGA
AGTGGTGGCCTAACTACGGCTACACTAGAAGAACAGTATTTGGTATCTGCGCTCTGCTGAAGCCAGTTAC
CTTCGGAAAAAGAGTTGGTAGCTCTTGATCCGGCAAACAAACCACCGCTGGTAGCGGTGGTTTTTTTGTT
TGCAAGCAGCAGATTACGCGCAGAAAAAAAGGATCTCAAGAAGATCCTTTGATCTTTTCTACGGGGTCTG
ACGCTCAGTGGAACGAAAACTCACGTTAAGGGATTTTGGTCATGAGATTATCAAAAAGGATCTTCACCTA
GATCCTTTTAAATTAAAAATGAAGTTTTAAATCAATCTAAAGTATATATGAGTAAACTTGGTCTGACAGT
TACCAATGCTTAATCAGTGAGGCACCTATCTCAGCGATCTGTCTATTTCGTTCATCCATAGTTGCCTGAC
TCCCCGTCGTGTAGATAACTACGATACGGGAGGGCTTACCATCTGGCCCCAGTGCTGCAATGATACCGCG
AGACCCACGCTCACCGGCTCCAGATTTATCAGCAATAAACCAGCCAGCCGGAAGGGCCGAGCGCAGAAGT
GGTCCTGCAACTTTATCCGCCTCCATCCAGTCTATTAATTGTTGCCGGGAAGCTAGAGTAAGTAGTTCGC
CAGTTAATAGTTTGCGCAACGTTGTTGCCATTGCTACAGGCATCGTGGTGTCACGCTCGTCGTTTGGTAT
GGCTTCATTCAGCTCCGGTTCCCAACGATCAAGGCGAGTTACATGATCCCCCATGTTGTGCAAAAAAGCG
GTTAGCTCCTTCGGTCCTCCGATCGTTGTCAGAAGTAAGTTGGCCGCAGTGTTATCACTCATGGTTATGG
CAGCACTGCATAATTCTCTTACTGTCATGCCATCCGTAAGATGCTTTTCTGTGACTGGTGAGTACTCAAC
CAAGTCATTCTGAGAATAGTGTATGCGGCGACCGAGTTGCTCTTGCCCGGCGTCAATACGGGATAATACC
GCGCCACATAGCAGAACTTTAAAAGTGCTCATCATTGGAAAACGTTCTTCGGGGCGAAAACTCTCAAGGA
TCTTACCGCTGTTGAGATCCAGTTCGATGTAACCCACTCGTGCACCCAACTGATCTTCAGCATCTTTTAC
TTTCACCAGCGTTTCTGGGTGAGCAAAAACAGGAAGGCAAAATGCCGCAAAAAAGGGAATAAGGGCGACA
CGGAAATGTTGAATACTCATACTCTTCCTTTTTCAATATTATTGAAGCATTTATCAGGGTTATTGTCTCA
TGAGCGGATACATATTTGAATGTATTTAGAAAAATAAACAAATAGGGGTTCCGCGCACATTTCCCCGAAA
AGTGCCACCTGACGTCGACGGATCGGGAGATCGATCTCCCGATCCCCTAGGGTCGACTCTCAGTACAATC
TGCTCTGATGCCGCATAGTTAAGCCAGTATCTGCTCCCTGCTTGTGTGTTGGAGGTCGCTGAGTAGTGCG
CGAGCAAAATTTAAGCTACAACAAGGCAAGGCTTGACCGACAATTGCATGAAGAATCTGCTTAGGGTTAG
GCGTTTTGCGCTGCTTCGCGATGTACGGGCCAGATATACGCGTTGACATTGATTATTGACTAGTTATTAA
TAGTAATCAATTACGGGGTCATTAGTTCATAGCCCATATATGGAGTTCCGCGTTACATAACTTACGGTAA
ATGGCCCGCCTGGCTGACCGCCCAACGACCCCCGCCCATTGACGTCAATAATGACGTATGTTCCCATAGT
AACGCCAATAGGGACTTTCCATTGACGTCAATGGGTGGACTATTTACGGTAAACTGCCCACTTGGCAGTA
CATCAAGTGTATCATATGCCAAGTACGCCCCCTATTGACGTCAATGACGGTAAATGGCCCGCCTGGCATT
ATGCCCAGTACATGACCTTATGGGACTTTCCTACTTGGCAGTACATCTACGTATTAGTCATCGCTATTAC
CATGGGTCGAGGTGAGCCCCACGTTCTGCTTCACTCTCCCCATCTCCCCCCCCTCCCCACCCCCAATTTT
GTATTTATTTATTTTTTAATTATTTTGTGCAGCGATGGGGGCGGGGGGGGGGGGGGCGCGCGCCAGGCGG
GGCGGGGCGGGGCGAGGGGCGGGGCGGGGCGAGGCGGAGAGGTGCGGCGGCAGCCAATCAGAGCGGCGCG
CTCCGAAAGTTTCCTTTTATGGCGAGGCGGCGGCGGCGGCGGCCCTATAAAAAGCGAAGCGCGCGGCGGG
CGGGAGTCGCTGCGTTGCCTTCGCCCCGTGCCCCGCTCCGCGCCGCCTCGCGCCGCCCGCCCCGGCTCTG
ACTGACCGCGTTACTCCCACAGGTGAGCGGGCGGGACGGCCCTTCTCCTCCGGGCTGTAATTAGCGCTTG
GTTTAATGACGGCTCGTTTCTTTTCTGTGGCTGCGTGAAAGCCTTAAAGGGCTCCGGGAGGGCCCTTTGT
GCGGGGGGGAGCGGCTCGGGGGGTGCGTGCGTGTGTGTGTGCGTGGGGAGCGCCGCGTGCGGCCCGCGCT
GCCCGGCGGCTGTGAGCGCTGCGGGCGCGGCGCGGGGCTTTGTGCGCTCCGCGTGTGCGCGAGGGGAGCG
CGGCCGGGGGCGGTGCCCCGCGGTGCGGGGGGGCTGCGAGGGGAACAAAGGCTGCGTGCGGGGTGTGTGC
GTGGGGGGGTGAGCAGGGGGTGTGGGCGCGGCGGTCGGGCTGTAACCCCCCCCTGCACCCCCCTCCCCGA
GTTGCTGAGCACGGCCCGGCTTCGGGTGCGGGGCTCCGTACGGGGCGTGGCGCGGGGCTCGCCGTGCCGG
GCGGGGGGTGGCGGCAGGTGGGGGTGCCGGGCGGGGCGGGGCCGCCTCGGGCCGGGGAGGGCTCGGGGGA
GGGGCGCGGCGGCCCCCGGAGCGCCGGCGGCTGTCGAGGCGCGGCGAGCCGCAGCCATTGCCTTTTATGG
TAATCGTGCGAGAGGGCGCAGGGACTTCCTTTGTCCCAAATCTGTGCGGAGCCGAAATCTGGGAGGCGCC
GCCGCACCCCCTCTAGCGGGCGCGGGGCGAAGCGGTGCGGCGCCGGCAGGAAGGAAATGGGCGGGGAGGG
CCTTCGTGCGTCGCCGCGCCGCCGTCCCCTTCTCCATCTCCAGCCTCGGGGCTGTCCGCAGGGGGACGGC
TGCCTTCGGGGGGGACGGGGCAGGGCGGGGTTCGGCTTCTGGCGTGTGACCGGCGGCTCTAGTGCCTCTG
CTAACCATGTTCATGCCTTCTTCTTTTTCCTACAGCTCCTGGGCAACGTGCTGGTTATTGTGCTGTCTCA
TCATTTTGGCAAAGAATTCGCGGCCGCCACC
Features (pLannotate 1.2.2; 14 found; start..end, strand, type, name):
      1..4104    +  CDS            Cas9: Cas9 (Csn1) endonuclease from the Streptococcus pyogenes Type II CRISPR/Cas system generates RNA-guided double strand breaks in DNA
   4207..4926    +  CDS            EGFP: the original enhanced GFP (Yang et al., 1996) mammalian codon-optimized
   4969..5090    +  polyA_signal   SV40 poly(A) signal: SV40 polyadenylation signal
   5163..5179    -  protein_bind   lac operator: The lac repressor binds to the lac operator to inhibit transcription in E. coli. This inhibition can be relieved by adding lactose or isopropyl-β-D-thiogalactopyranoside (IPTG). lac repressor encoded by lacI
   5187..5217    -  promoter       lac promoter: promoter for the E. coli lac operon
   5232..5253    -  protein_bind   CAP binding site: CAP binding activates transcription in the presence of cAMP. E. coli catabolite activator protein
   5266..5358    -  CDS            lacI (fragment): lac repressor; lacI; The lac repressor binds to the lac operator to inhibit transcription in E. coli. This inhibition can be relieved by adding lactose or isopropyl-β-D-thiogalactopyranoside (IPTG).
   5541..6129    -  rep_origin     ori: high-copy-number ColE1/pMB1/pBR322/pUC origin of replication
   6300..7160    -  CDS            AmpR: β-lactamase; bla; confers resistance to ampicillin, carbenicillin, and related antibiotics
   7161..7265    -  promoter       AmpR promoter: bla
   7336..7380    -  misc_feature   bom (fragment): basis of mobility region from pBR322
   7535..7914    +  enhancer       CMV enhancer: human cytomegalovirus immediate early enhancer
   7917..8192    +  promoter       chicken β-actin promoter: No description available
   8193..9205    +  intron         chimeric intron: chimera between introns from chicken β-actin and rabbit β-globin
