[The description below was written by a language model from this plasmid's Addgene catalogue record and pLannotate feature annotations shown in this document.]
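Description:
pCas9-VRER_2A_GFP is a 9,271 bp mammalian expression plasmid for CRISPR genome editing, built on a pCAG backbone and derived from an earlier pCas9_GFP construct. It is propagated in E. coli using a high-copy ColE1/pUC-type origin and selected with ampicillin through the β-lactamase (AmpR) gene. Remnants of standard cloning-vector sequence (lac promoter and operator, CAP binding site, and fragments of lacI and the pBR322 bom region) are also annotated in the backbone and play no role in the mammalian payload.

The expression cassette is driven by the CAG promoter, annotated here as its three components: the CMV immediate-early enhancer, the chicken β-actin promoter and a chimeric chicken β-actin/rabbit β-globin intron, which together give strong, broadly active transcription in mammalian cells. This drives a human codon-optimized Streptococcus pyogenes Cas9 carrying the substitutions D1135V, G1218R, R1335E and T1337R. This "VRER" variant has altered PAM specificity and recognizes NGCG rather than the canonical NGG, allowing targeting of sites unavailable to wild-type Cas9. The Cas9 coding sequence is joined at its C terminus to EGFP through a 2A self-cleaving peptide. The 2A element is not separately annotated but would lie in the gap between the two coding regions. Nuclease and reporter are therefore made from one transcript as separate proteins, and an SV40 polyadenylation signal terminates the message. GFP fluorescence reports Cas9 expression, so transfected cells can be identified. No guide RNA cassette is annotated, so the guide presumably has to be supplied separately. The associated work concerns introducing specific homozygous and heterozygous mutations with CRISPR/Cas9.
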