Addgene plasmid #75475: pCas9-VRER_2A_GFP
Purpose: Cas9 VRER variant that detects NGCG PAM, combined with 2A_GFP for expression control
Depositing lab: Marc Tessier-Lavigne. Depositing organization: Rockefeller University. Publication: Efficient introduction of specific homozygous and heterozygous mutations using CRISPR/Cas9. Paquet D, Kwart D, Chen A, Sproul A, Jacob S, Teo S, Olsen KM, Gregg A, Noggle S, Tessier-Lavigne M. Nature. 2016 May 5;533(7601):125-9. doi: 10.1038/nature17664. Epub 2016 Apr 27. PubMed 27120160.
Backbone
  Vector backbone: pCAG
  Backbone size w/o insert (bp): 4200
  Total vector size (bp): 9271
  Vector type: Mammalian Expression, CRISPR
Growth in bacteria
  Bacterial resistance: Ampicillin, 100 μg/mL
  Growth temperature: 37°C
  Growth strain: DH5alpha
  Copy number: Unknown
Gene/Insert
  Gene/Insert name: Cas9-VRER
  Species: Synthetic; human codon-optimized
  Insert size (bp): 4137
  Mutation: D1135V, G1218R, R1335E, T1337R
  Promoter: CAG
  Tag / fusion protein: 2A_GFP (C terminal on insert)
  Cloning method: Restriction Enzyme; 5′ cloning site EcoRI (not destroyed); 3′ cloning site None (destroyed during cloning)
  Sequencing primers: 5′ ggctctagtgcctctgctaacc; 3′ M13R
Resource information
  A portion of this plasmid was derived from a plasmid made by: Plasmid is modified from pCas9_GFP, originally received from Addgene (Plasmid #44719), please check MTA for original plasmid.
Terms and licenses: Academic/Nonprofit Terms; Industry Terms: Not Available to Industry
How to cite: pCas9-VRER_2A_GFP was a gift from Marc Tessier-Lavigne (Addgene plasmid # 75475 ; http://n2t.net/addgene:75475 ; RRID:Addgene_75475)
