>Addgene plasmid #75475 | pCas9-VRER_2A_GFP | addgene partial sequence | sequence record 146731 | pCAG-F 5'-GCAACGTGCTGGTTATTGTG-3'
AGAAGTACTCCATTGGGCTCGATATCGGCACAAACAGCGTCGGCTGGGCCGTCATTACGGACGAGTACAA
GGTGCCGAGCAAAAAATTCAAAGTTCTGGGCAATACCGATCGCCACAGCATAAAGAAGAACCTCATTGGC
GCCCTCCTGTTCGACTCCGGGGAGACGGCCGAAGCCACGCGGCTCAAAAGAACAGCACGGCGCAGATATA
CCCGCAGAAAGAATCGGATCTGCTACCTGCAGGAGATCTTTAGTAATGAGATGGCTAAGGTGGATGACTC
TTTCTTCCATAGGCTGGAGGAGTCCTTTTTGGTGGAGGAGGATAAAAAGCACGAGCGCCACCCAATCTTT
GGCAATATCGTGGACGAGGTGGCGTACCATGAAAAGTACCCAACCATATATCATCTGAGGAAGAAGCTTG
TAGACAGTACTGATAAGGCTGACTTGCGGTTGATCTATCTCGCGCTGGCGCATATGATCAAATT
