>Addgene plasmid #75475 | pCas9-VRER_2A_GFP | addgene partial sequence | sequence record 146823 | EGFP-N 5'-CGTCGCCGTCCAGCTCGACCAG-3'
CCATTGGGCCGGGATTCTCCTCCACGTCACCGCATGTTAGAAGACTTCCTCTGCCCTCTCCGCCGCCGGA
CCTCACCTTCCTCTTCTTCTTGGGGTCAGCCCTGCTGTCTCCACCGAGCTGAGAGAGGTCGATTCTTGTT
TCATAGAGCCCCGTAATTGACTGATGAATCAGTGTGGCGTCCAGGACCTCCTTTGTAGAGCGGTACTCCT
TTCTGTCTATGGTGGTGTCGAAGTACTTGAAGGCTGCAGGCGCGCCCAAGTTGGTCAGAGTAAACAAGTG
GATAATGTTTTCTGCCTGCTCCCTGATGGGCTTATCCCTGTGCTTATTGTAAGCAGAAAGCACCTTATCG
AGGTTAGCGTCGGCGAGGATCACTCTTTTGGAGAATTCGCTTATTTGCTCGATGATCTCATCAAGGTAGT
GTTTGTGTTGTTCCACGAACAGCTGCTTCTGCTCATTATCTTCGGGAGACCCTTTGAGCTTTTCATAGTG
GCTGGCCAGATACAAGAAATTAACGTATTTAGAGGGCAGTGCCAGCTCGTTACCTTTCTGCAGCTCGCGC
GCACTAGCGAGCATTCGTTTCCGGCCGTTTTCAAGCTCAAAGAGAGAGTACTTGGGAAGCTTAATGATGA
GGTCTTTTTTGACCTCTTTATATCCTTTCGCCTCGAGAAAGTCGATGGG
